Addgene plasmid #76522: ACVR1C gRNA (BRDN0001146259)
Purpose: 3rd generation lentiviral gRNA plasmid targeting human ACVR1C
Depositing lab: John Doench & David Root. Depositing organization: Broad Institute. Publication: Optimized sgRNA design to maximize activity and minimize off-target effects of CRISPR-Cas9. Doench JG, Fusi N, Sullender M, Hegde M, Vaimberg EW, Donovan KF, Smith I, Tothova Z, Wilen C, Orchard R, Virgin HW, Listgarten J, Root DE. Nat Biotechnol. 2016 Jan 18. doi: 10.1038/nbt.3437. PubMed 26780180.
Backbone
  Vector backbone: lentiGuide-Puro
  Backbone manufacturer: Zhang Lab (Addgene plasmid # 52963)
  Vector type: Mammalian Expression, Lentiviral, CRISPR
  Selectable markers: Puromycin
Growth in bacteria
  Bacterial resistance: Ampicillin, 100 μg/mL
  Growth temperature: 37°C
  Growth strain: DH5alpha
  Copy number: High Copy
Gene/Insert
  Gene/Insert name: ACVR1C (alt names: ACVR1C; NM_001111031.1)
  gRNA/shRNA sequence: CTGGCGCTCTCAATTGCTAG
  Species: H. sapiens (human)
  Entrez Gene: ACVR1C (a.k.a. ACVRLK7, ALK7)
  Promoter: hU6
  Cloning method: Unknown
  Sequencing primers: 5′ U6-F; 3′ pS2-R
Terms and licenses: Academic/Nonprofit Terms; Industry Terms: Not Available to Industry
Depositor comments: The gRNA was designed to target the following Genbank reference sequence(s): NM_001111031.1,NM_001111032.1,NM_001111033.1,NM_145259.2. Note that this plasmid does NOT contain Cas9. It should be used in conjunction with lentiCas9-Blast (Addgene #52962) or otherwise with cell lines already expressing Cas9. Browse the full kinome gRNA library at http://www.addgene.org/pooled-library/broadgpp-human-kinome/ or visit http://www.broadinstitute.org/rnai/public/ for detailed protocols and information.
How to cite: ACVR1C gRNA (BRDN0001146259) was a gift from John Doench & David Root (Addgene plasmid # 76522 ; http://n2t.net/addgene:76522 ; RRID:Addgene_76522)
