[The description below was written by a language model from this plasmid's Addgene catalogue record and pLannotate feature annotations shown in this document.]
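Description:
ACVR1C gRNA (BRDN0001146259) is a third-generation lentiviral guide RNA plasmid built on the lentiGuide-Puro backbone, designed to direct Streptococcus pyogenes Cas9 to the human ACVR1C gene (also known as ALK7 or ACVRLK7). It is propagated in E. coli as a high-copy plasmid through a ColE1/pUC-type origin with ampicillin selection from the β-lactamase gene. The 8.3 kb annotated sequence also carries an f1 origin, an SV40 origin and leftover lac and T7/T3 cloning-vector elements.

The lentiviral transfer cassette begins with an RSV promoter fused to a truncated HIV-1 5' LTR, which makes genomic RNA production Tat-independent. This is followed by the Ψ packaging signal with a gag fragment and by the Rev response element. It ends in a self-inactivating ΔU3 3' LTR with a downstream SV40 polyadenylation signal. Within these boundaries, a human U6 RNA polymerase III promoter drives the ACVR1C-specific spacer joined to the SpCas9 gRNA scaffold. A cPPT/CTS element then precedes a separate cassette in which the EF-1α core promoter with its intron A expresses puromycin N-acetyltransferase. A WPRE after this cassette enhances transcript expression. Puromycin therefore selects transduced mammalian cells.

The guide was designed against several ACVR1C reference transcripts and belongs to a human kinome gRNA collection associated with work on optimized sgRNA design. The plasmid does not encode Cas9, so it is meant to be paired with a separate Cas9 vector such as lentiCas9-Blast or used in cells that already express Cas9, typically for knockout of ACVR1C.
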