Features (pLannotate 1.2.2; 29 found; start..end, strand, type, name):
     14..80      +  CDS            small t antigen (fragment): SV40 (simian virus 40) small t antigen
    106..317     +  promoter       EF-1α core promoter: core promoter for human elongation factor EF-1α
    318..1256    +  intron         EF-1α intron A: intron upstream of the start codon of human EF-1α
   1278..1877    +  CDS            PuroR (fragment): puromycin N-acetyltransferase; pac from Streptomyces; confers resistance to puromycin
   1893..2481    +  misc_feature   WPRE: woodchuck hepatitis virus posttranscriptional regulatory element
   2532..2551    +  misc_feature   cPPT/CTS (fragment): central polypurine tract and central termination sequence of HIV-1
   2553..2786    +  LTR            3' LTR (ΔU3): self-inactivating 3' long terminal repeat (LTR) from HIV-1
   2864..2985    +  polyA_signal   SV40 poly(A) signal: SV40 polyadenylation signal
   3025..3160    +  rep_origin     SV40 ori: SV40 origin of replication
   3181..3199    -  promoter       T7 promoter: promoter for bacteriophage T7 RNA polymerase
   3207..3362    +  CDS            lacZα (fragment): LacZα fragment of β-galactosidase; lacZ fragment
   3367..3795    +  rep_origin     f1 ori (sequence partly withheld): f1 bacteriophage origin of replication; arrow indicates direction of (+) strand synthesis
   3848..3952    +  promoter       AmpR promoter: bla
   3953..4813    +  CDS            AmpR: β-lactamase; bla; confers resistance to ampicillin, carbenicillin, and related antibiotics
   4984..5572    +  rep_origin     ori: high-copy-number ColE1/pMB1/pBR322/pUC origin of replication
   5755..5847    +  CDS            lacI (fragment): lac repressor; lacI; The lac repressor binds to the lac operator to inhibit transcription in E. coli. This inhibition can be relieved by adding lactose or isopropyl-β-D-thiogalactopyranoside (IPTG).
   5860..5881    +  protein_bind   CAP binding site: CAP binding activates transcription in the presence of cAMP. E. coli catabolite activator protein
   5896..5926    +  promoter       lac promoter: promoter for the E. coli lac operon
   5934..5950    +  protein_bind   lac operator: The lac repressor binds to the lac operator to inhibit transcription in E. coli. This inhibition can be relieved by adding lactose or isopropyl-β-D-thiogalactopyranoside (IPTG). lac repressor encoded by lacI
   5995..6013    +  promoter       T3 promoter: promoter for bacteriophage T3 RNA polymerase
   6041..6267    +  promoter       RSV promoter: Rous sarcoma virus enhancer/promoter
   6268..6448    +  LTR            5' LTR (truncated): truncated 5' long terminal repeat (LTR) from HIV-1
   6495..6620    +  misc_feature   HIV-1 Ψ: packaging signal of human immunodeficiency virus type 1
   6604..6967    +  CDS            HIV-1 gag (fragment): gag protein from human immunodeficiency virus 1; gag
   7113..7346    +  misc_feature   RRE: The Rev response element (RRE) of HIV-1 allows for Rev-dependent mRNA export from the nucleus to the cytoplasm.
   7723..7749    +  CDS            Rev (fragment): human immunodeficiency virus 1 (HIV-1) Rev protein; rev; enhances nuclear export of unspliced and incompletely spliced viral mRNAs
   7753..7993    +  promoter       U6 promoter: RNA polymerase III promoter for human U6 snRNA
   8023..8098    +  misc_RNA       gRNA scaffold: guide RNA scaffold for the Streptococcus pyogenes CRISPR/Cas9 system
   8154..8271    +  misc_feature   cPPT/CTS: central polypurine tract and central termination sequence of HIV-1
>Addgene plasmid #76522 | ACVR1C gRNA (BRDN0001146259) | addgene full sequence | sequence record 185998 | Addgene Assembled Sequence
CCCGGGTGCAAAGATGGATAAAGTTTTAAACAGAGAGGAATCTTTGCAGCTAATGGACCTTCTAGGTCTT
GAAAGGAGTGGGAATTGGCTCCGGTGCCCGTCAGTGGGCAGAGCGCACATCGCCCACAGTCCCCGAGAAG
TTGGGGGGAGGGGTCGGCAATTGATCCGGTGCCTAGAGAAGGTGGCGCGGGGTAAACTGGGAAAGTGATG
TCGTGTACTGGCTCCGCCTTTTTCCCGAGGGTGGGGGAGAACCGTATATAAGTGCAGTAGTCGCCGTGAA
CGTTCTTTTTCGCAACGGGTTTGCCGCCAGAACACAGGTAAGTGCCGTGTGTGGTTCCCGCGGGCCTGGC
CTCTTTACGGGTTATGGCCCTTGCGTGCCTTGAATTACTTCCACCTGGCTGCAGTACGTGATTCTTGATC
CCGAGCTTCGGGTTGGAAGTGGGTGGGAGAGTTCGAGGCCTTGCGCTTAAGGAGCCCCTTCGCCTCGTGC
TTGAGTTGAGGCCTGGCCTGGGCGCTGGGGCCGCCGCGTGCGAATCTGGTGGCACCTTCGCGCCTGTCTC
GCTGCTTTCGATAAGTCTCTAGCCATTTAAAATTTTTGATGACCTGCTGCGACGCTTTTTTTCTGGCAAG
ATAGTCTTGTAAATGCGGGCCAAGATCTGCACACTGGTATTTCGGTTTTTGGGGCCGCGGGCGGCGACGG
GGCCCGTGCGTCCCAGCGCACATGTTCGGCGAGGCGGGGCCTGCGAGCGCGGCCACCGAGAATCGGACGG
GGGTAGTCTCAAGCTGGCCGGCCTGCTCTGGTGCCTGGCCTCGCGCCGCCGTGTATCGCCCCGCCCTGGG
CGGCAAGGCTGGCCCGGTCGGCACCAGTTGCGTGAGCGGAAAGATGGCCGCTTCCCGGCCCTGCTGCAGG
GAGCTCAAAATGGAGGACGCGGCGCTCGGGAGAGCGGGCGGGTGAGTCACCCACACAAAGGAAAAGGGCC
TTTCCGTCCTCAGCCGTCGCTTCATGTGACTCCACGGAGTACCGGGCGCCGTCCAGGCACCTCGATTAGT
TCTCGAGCTTTTGGAGTACGTCGTCTTTAGGTTGGGGGGAGGGGTTTTATGCGATGGAGTTTCCCCACAC
TGAGTGGGTGGAGACTGAAGTTAGGCCAGCTTGGCACTTGATGTAATTCTCCTTGGAATTTGCCCTTTTT
GAGTTTGGATCTTGGTTCATTCTCAAGCCTCAGACAGTGGTTCAAAGTTTTTTTCTTCCATTTCAGGTGT
CGTGACGTACGGCCACCATGACCGAGTACAAGCCCACGGTGCGCCTCGCCACCCGCGACGACGTCCCCAG
GGCCGTACGCACCCTCGCCGCCGCGTTCGCCGACTACCCCGCCACGCGCCACACCGTCGATCCGGACCGC
CACATCGAGCGGGTCACCGAGCTGCAAGAACTCTTCCTCACGCGCGTCGGGCTCGACATCGGCAAGGTGT
GGGTCGCGGACGACGGCGCCGCCGTGGCGGTCTGGACCACGCCGGAGAGCGTCGAAGCGGGGGCGGTGTT
CGCCGAGATCGGCCCGCGCATGGCCGAGTTGAGCGGTTCCCGGCTGGCCGCGCAGCAACAGATGGAAGGC
CTCCTGGCGCCGCACCGGCCCAAGGAGCCCGCGTGGTTCCTGGCCACCGTCGGAGTCTCGCCCGACCACC
AGGGCAAGGGTCTGGGCAGCGCCGTCGTGCTCCCCGGAGTGGAGGCGGCCGAGCGCGCCGGGGTGCCCGC
CTTCCTGGAGACCTCCGCGCCCCGCAACCTCCCCTTCTACGAGCGGCTCGGCTTCACCGTCACCGCCGAC
GTCGAGGTGCCCGAAGGACCGCGCACCTGGTGCATGACCCGCAAGCCCGGTGCCTGAACGCGTTAAGTCG
ACAATCAACCTCTGGATTACAAAATTTGTGAAAGATTGACTGGTATTCTTAACTATGTTGCTCCTTTTAC
GCTATGTGGATACGCTGCTTTAATGCCTTTGTATCATGCTATTGCTTCCCGTATGGCTTTCATTTTCTCC
TCCTTGTATAAATCCTGGTTGCTGTCTCTTTATGAGGAGTTGTGGCCCGTTGTCAGGCAACGTGGCGTGG
TGTGCACTGTGTTTGCTGACGCAACCCCCACTGGTTGGGGCATTGCCACCACCTGTCAGCTCCTTTCCGG
GACTTTCGCTTTCCCCCTCCCTATTGCCACGGCGGAACTCATCGCCGCCTGCCTTGCCCGCTGCTGGACA
GGGGCTCGGCTGTTGGGCACTGACAATTCCGTGGTGTTGTCGGGGAAATCATCGTCCTTTCCTTGGCTGC
TCGCCTGTGTTGCCACCTGGATTCTGCGCGGGACGTCCTTCTGCTACGTCCCTTCGGCCCTCAATCCAGC
GGACCTTCCTTCCCGCGGCCTGCTGCCGGCTCTGCGGCCTCTTCCGCGTCTTCGCCTTCGCCCTCAGACG
AGTCGGATCTCCCTTTGGGCCGCCTCCCCGCGTCGACTTTAAGACCAATGACTTACAAGGCAGCTGTAGA
TCTTAGCCACTTTTTAAAAGAAAAGGGGGGACTGGAAGGGCTAATTCACTCCCAACGAAGACAAGATCTG
CTTTTTGCTTGTACTGGGTCTCTCTGGTTAGACCAGATCTGAGCCTGGGAGCTCTCTGGCTAACTAGGGA
ACCCACTGCTTAAGCCTCAATAAAGCTTGCCTTGAGTGCTTCAAGTAGTGTGTGCCCGTCTGTTGTGTGA
CTCTGGTAACTAGAGATCCCTCAGACCCTTTTAGTCAGTGTGGAAAATCTCTAGCAGTACGTATAGTAGT
TCATGTCATCTTATTATTCAGTATTTATAACTTGCAAAGAAATGAATATCAGAGAGTGAGAGGAACTTGT
TTATTGCAGCTTATAATGGTTACAAATAAAGCAATAGCATCACAAATTTCACAAATAAAGCATTTTTTTC
ACTGCATTCTAGTTGTGGTTTGTCCAAACTCATCAATGTATCTTATCATGTCTGGCTCTAGCTATCCCGC
CCCTAACTCCGCCCATCCCGCCCCTAACTCCGCCCAGTTCCGCCCATTCTCCGCCCCATGGCTGACTAAT
TTTTTTTATTTATGCAGAGGCCGAGGCCGCCTCGGCCTCTGAGCTATTCCAGAAGTAGTGAGGAGGCTTT
TTTGGAGGCCTAGGGACGTACCCAATTCGCCCTATAGTGAGTCGTATTACGCGCGCTCACTGGCCGTCGT
TTTACAACGTCGTGACTGGGAAAACCCTGGCGTTACCCAACTTAATCGCCTTGCAGCACATCCCCCTTTC
GCCAGCTGGCGTAATAGCGAAGAGGCCCGCACCGATCGCCCTTCCCAACAGTTGCGCAGCCTGAATGGCG
AATGGG
[124 nt withheld, positions 3367-3490]
C
[91 nt withheld, positions 3492-3582]
A
[49 nt withheld, positions 3584-3632]
CCTTTGACGTTGGAGTCCACGTTCTTT
[37 nt withheld, positions 3660-3696]
ACCCTATCTCGGTCTATTCTTTTGATTTATAAGGGATTTTGCCGATTTCGGCCTATTGGTTAAAAAATGA
GCTGATTTAACAAAAATTTAACGCGAATTTTAACAAAATATTAACGCTTACAATTTAGGTGGCACTTTTC
GGGGAAATGTGCGCGGAACCCCTATTTGTTTATTTTTCTAAATACATTCAAATATGTATCCGCTCATGAG
ACAATAACCCTGATAAATGCTTCAATAATATTGAAAAAGGAAGAGTATGAGTATTCAACATTTCCGTGTC
GCCCTTATTCCCTTTTTTGCGGCATTTTGCCTTCCTGTTTTTGCTCACCCAGAAACGCTGGTGAAAGTAA
AAGATGCTGAAGATCAGTTGGGTGCACGAGTGGGTTACATCGAACTGGATCTCAACAGCGGTAAGATCCT
TGAGAGTTTTCGCCCCGAAGAACGTTTTCCAATGATGAGCACTTTTAAAGTTCTGCTATGTGGCGCGGTA
TTATCCCGTATTGACGCCGGGCAAGAGCAACTCGGTCGCCGCATACACTATTCTCAGAATGACTTGGTTG
AGTACTCACCAGTCACAGAAAAGCATCTTACGGATGGCATGACAGTAAGAGAATTATGCAGTGCTGCCAT
AACCATGAGTGATAACACTGCGGCCAACTTACTTCTGACAACGATCGGAGGACCGAAGGAGCTAACCGCT
TTTTTGCACAACATGGGGGATCATGTAACTCGCCTTGATCGTTGGGAACCGGAGCTGAATGAAGCCATAC
CAAACGACGAGCGTGACACCACGATGCCTGTAGCAATGGCAACAACGTTGCGCAAACTATTAACTGGCGA
ACTACTTACTCTAGCTTCCCGGCAACAATTAATAGACTGGATGGAGGCGGATAAAGTTGCAGGACCACTT
CTGCGCTCGGCCCTTCCGGCTGGCTGGTTTATTGCTGATAAATCTGGAGCCGGTGAGCGTGGGTCTCGCG
GTATCATTGCAGCACTGGGGCCAGATGGTAAGCCCTCCCGTATCGTAGTTATCTACACGACGGGGAGTCA
GGCAACTATGGATGAACGAAATAGACAGATCGCTGAGATAGGTGCCTCACTGATTAAGCATTGGTAACTG
TCAGACCAAGTTTACTCATATATACTTTAGATTGATTTAAAACTTCATTTTTAATTTAAAAGGATCTAGG
TGAAGATCCTTTTTGATAATCTCATGACCAAAATCCCTTAACGTGAGTTTTCGTTCCACTGAGCGTCAGA
CCCCGTAGAAAAGATCAAAGGATCTTCTTGAGATCCTTTTTTTCTGCGCGTAATCTGCTGCTTGCAAACA
AAAAAACCACCGCTACCAGCGGTGGTTTGTTTGCCGGATCAAGAGCTACCAACTCTTTTTCCGAAGGTAA
CTGGCTTCAGCAGAGCGCAGATACCAAATACTGTTCTTCTAGTGTAGCCGTAGTTAGGCCACCACTTCAA
GAACTCTGTAGCACCGCCTACATACCTCGCTCTGCTAATCCTGTTACCAGTGGCTGCTGCCAGTGGCGAT
AAGTCGTGTCTTACCGGGTTGGACTCAAGACGATAGTTACCGGATAAGGCGCAGCGGTCGGGCTGAACGG
GGGGTTCGTGCACACAGCCCAGCTTGGAGCGAACGACCTACACCGAACTGAGATACCTACAGCGTGAGCT
ATGAGAAAGCGCCACGCTTCCCGAAGGGAGAAAGGCGGACAGGTATCCGGTAAGCGGCAGGGTCGGAACA
GGAGAGCGCACGAGGGAGCTTCCAGGGGGAAACGCCTGGTATCTTTATAGTCCTGTCGGGTTTCGCCACC
TCTGACTTGAGCGTCGATTTTTGTGATGCTCGTCAGGGGGGCGGAGCCTATGGAAAAACGCCAGCAACGC
GGCCTTTTTACGGTTCCTGGCCTTTTGCTGGCCTTTTGCTCACATGTTCTTTCCTGCGTTATCCCCTGAT
TCTGTGGATAACCGTATTACCGCCTTTGAGTGAGCTGATACCGCTCGCCGCAGCCGAACGACCGAGCGCA
GCGAGTCAGTGAGCGAGGAAGCGGAAGAGCGCCCAATACGCAAACCGCCTCTCCCCGCGCGTTGGCCGAT
TCATTAATGCAGCTGGCACGACAGGTTTCCCGACTGGAAAGCGGGCAGTGAGCGCAACGCAATTAATGTG
AGTTAGCTCACTCATTAGGCACCCCAGGCTTTACACTTTATGCTTCCGGCTCGTATGTTGTGTGGAATTG
TGAGCGGATAACAATTTCACACAGGAAACAGCTATGACCATGATTACGCCAAGCGCGCAATTAACCCTCA
CTAAAGGGAACAAAAGCTGGAGCTGCAAGCTTAATGTAGTCTTATGCAATACTCTTGTAGTCTTGCAACA
TGGTAACGATGAGTTAGCAACATGCCTTACAAGGAGAGAAAAAGCACCGTGCATGCCGATTGGTGGAAGT
AAGGTGGTACGATCGTGCCTTATTAGGAAGGCAACAGACGGGTCTGACATGGATTGGACGAACCACTGAA
TTGCCGCATTGCAGAGATATTGTATTTAAGTGCCTAGCTCGATACATAAACGGGTCTCTCTGGTTAGACC
AGATCTGAGCCTGGGAGCTCTCTGGCTAACTAGGGAACCCACTGCTTAAGCCTCAATAAAGCTTGCCTTG
AGTGCTTCAAGTAGTGTGTGCCCGTCTGTTGTGTGACTCTGGTAACTAGAGATCCCTCAGACCCTTTTAG
TCAGTGTGGAAAATCTCTAGCAGTGGCGCCCGAACAGGGACTTGAAAGCGAAAGGGAAACCAGAGGAGCT
CTCTCGACGCAGGACTCGGCTTGCTGAAGCGCGCACGGCAAGAGGCGAGGGGCGGCGACTGGTGAGTACG
CCAAAAATTTTGACTAGCGGAGGCTAGAAGGAGAGAGATGGGTGCGAGAGCGTCAGTATTAAGCGGGGGA
GAATTAGATCGCGATGGGAAAAAATTCGGTTAAGGCCAGGGGGAAAGAAAAAATATAAATTAAAACATAT
AGTATGGGCAAGCAGGGAGCTAGAACGATTCGCAGTTAATCCTGGCCTGTTAGAAACATCAGAAGGCTGT
AGACAAATACTGGGACAGCTACAACCATCCCTTCAGACAGGATCAGAAGAACTTAGATCATTATATAATA
CAGTAGCAACCCTCTATTGTGTGCATCAAAGGATAGAGATAAAAGACACCAAGGAAGCTTTAGACAAGAT
AGAGGAAGAGCAAAACAAAAGTAAGACCACCGCACAGCAAGCGGCCGCTGATCTTCAGACCTGGAGGAGG
AGATATGAGGGACAATTGGAGAAGTGAATTATATAAATATAAAGTAGTAAAAATTGAACCATTAGGAGTA
GCACCCACCAAGGCAAAGAGAAGAGTGGTGCAGAGAGAAAAAAGAGCAGTGGGAATAGGAGCTTTGTTCC
TTGGGTTCTTGGGAGCAGCAGGAAGCACTATGGGCGCAGCGTCAATGACGCTGACGGTACAGGCCAGACA
ATTATTGTCTGGTATAGTGCAGCAGCAGAACAATTTGCTGAGGGCTATTGAGGCGCAACAGCATCTGTTG
CAACTCACAGTCTGGGGCATCAAGCAGCTCCAGGCAAGAATCCTGGCTGTGGAAAGATACCTAAAGGATC
AACAGCTCCTGGGGATTTGGGGTTGCTCTGGAAAACTCATTTGCACCACTGCTGTGCCTTGGAATGCTAG
TTGGAGTAATAAATCTCTGGAACAGATTTGGAATCACACGACCTGGATGGAGTGGGACAGAGAAATTAAC
AATTACACAAGCTTAATACACTCCTTAATTGAAGAATCGCAAAACCAGCAAGAAAAGAATGAACAAGAAT
TATTGGAATTAGATAAATGGGCAAGTTTGTGGAATTGGTTTAACATAACAAATTGGCTGTGGTATATAAA
ATTATTCATAATGATAGTAGGAGGCTTGGTAGGTTTAAGAATAGTTTTTGCTGTACTTTCTATAGTGAAT
AGAGTTAGGCAGGGATATTCACCATTATCGTTTCAGACCCACCTCCCAACCCCGAGGGGACCCAGAGAGG
GCCTATTTCCCATGATTCCTTCATATTTGCATATACGATACAAGGCTGTTAGAGAGATAATTAGAATTAA
TTTGACTGTAAACACAAAGATATTAGTACAAAATACGTGACGTAGAAAGTAATAATTTCTTGGGTAGTTT
GCAGTTTTAAAATTATGTTTTAAAATGGACTATCATATGCTTACCGTAACTTGAAAGTATTTCGATTTCT
TGGCTTTATATATCTTGTGGAAAGGACGAAACACCGCTGGCGCTCTCAATTGCTAGGTTTTAGAGCTAGA
AATAGCAAGTTAAAATAAGGCTAGTCCGTTATCAACTTGAAAAAGTGGCACCGAGTCGGTGCTTTTTTAA
GCTTGGCGTAACTAGATCTTGAGACAAATGGCAGTATTCATCCACAATTTTAAAAGAAAAGGGGGGATTG
GGGGGTACAGTGCAGGGGAAAGAATAGTAGACATAATAGCAACAGACATACAAACTAAAGAATTACAAAA
ACAAATTACAAAAATTCAAAATTTTCGGGTTTATTACAGGGACAGCAGAGATCCACTTTGGCGCCGGCTC
GAGGGGG
