>Addgene plasmid #76522 | ACVR1C gRNA (BRDN0001146259) | depositor partial sequence | sequence record 143982 | Target Sequence
CTGGCGCTCTCAATTGCTAG
