>Addgene plasmid #76522 | ACVR1C gRNA (BRDN0001146259) | addgene partial sequence | sequence record 185997 | hU6-F
GTGACGTAGAAAGTAATAATTTCTTGGGTAGTTTGCAGTTTTAAAATTATGTTTTAAAATGGACTATCAT
ATGCTTACCGTAACTTGAAAGTATTTCGATTTCTTGGCTTTATATATCTTGTGGAAAGGACGAAACACCG
CTGGCGCTCTCAATTGCTAGGTTTTAGAGCTAGAAATAGCAAGTTAAAATAAGGCTAGTCCGTTATCAAC
TTGAAAAAGTGGCACCGAGTCGGTGCTTTTTTAAGCTTGGCGTAACTAGATCTTGAGACAAATGGCAGTA
TTCATCCACAATTTTAAAAGAAAAGGGGGGATTGGGGGGTACAGTGCAGGGGAAAGAATAGTAGACATAA
TAGCAACAGACATACAAACTAAAGAATTACAAAAACAAATTACAAAAATTCAAAATTTTCGGGTTTATTA
CAGGGACAGCAGAGATCCACTTTGGCGCCGGCTCGAGGGGGCCCGGGTGCAAAGATGGATAAAGTTTTAA
ACAGAGAGGAATCTTTGCAGCTAATGGACCTTCTAGGTCTTGAAAGGAGTGGGAATTGGCTCCGGTGCCC
GTCAGTGGGC
